>Addgene plasmid #182263 | pDL1 | addgene full sequence | sequence record 360127 | Addgene NGS Result
ATACCGCACAGATGCGTAAGGAGAAAATACCGCATCAGGCAAAAAACCCCTCAAGACCCGTTTAGAGGCC
CCAAGGGGTTATGCTAGGGTAAAACGACGGCCAGTTAATACGACTCACTATAGGGAATTAACCCTCACTA
AAGGGAGCGGTGAAGAGCGGGCCCGACGTCGCATGCTCCCGGCCGCCATGGCCGCGGGATATCACTAGTG
CGGCCGCCTGCAGGTCGACCATATGGGAGAGCTCCCAACGCGTTGGATGCATGCTCTTCGCGCTTCTATA
GTGTCACCTAAATCCCTATAGTGAGTCGTATTAGTCATAGCTGTTTCCTGTCTAGCATAACCCCTTGGGG
CCTCTAAACGGGTCTTGAGGGGTTTTTTGCGCTTCCTCGCTCACTGACTCGCTGCGCTCGGTCGTTCGGC
TGCGGCGAGCGGTATCAGCTCACTCAAAGGCGGTAATACGGTTATCCACAGAATCAGGGGATAACGCAGG
AAAGAACATGTGAGCAAAAGGCCAGCAAAAGGCCAGGAACCGTAAAAAGGCCGCGTTGCTGGCGTTTTTC
CATAGGCTCCGCCCCCCTGACGAGCATCACAAAAATCGACGCTCAAGTCAGAGGTGGCGAAACCCGACAG
GACTATAAAGATACCAGGCGTTTCCCCCTGGAAGCTCCCTCGTGCGCTCTCCTGTTCCGACCCTGCCGCT
TACCGGATACCTGTCCGCCTTTCTCCCTTCGGGAAGCGTGGCGCTTTCTCATAGCTCACGCTGTAGGTAT
CTCAGTTCGGTGTAGGTCGTTCGCTCCAAGCTGGGCTGTGTGCACGAACCCCCCGTTCAGCCCGACCGCT
GCGCCTTATCCGGTAACTATCGTCTTGAGTCCAACCCGGTAAGACACGACTTATCGCCACTGGCAGCAGC
CACTGGTAACAGGATTAGCAGAGCGAGGTATGTAGGCGGTGCTACAGAGTTCTTGAAGTGGTGGCCTAAC
TACGGCTACACTAGAAGAACAGTATTTGGTATCTGCGCTCTGCTGAAGCCAGTTACCTTCGGAAAAAGAG
TTGGTAGCTCTTGATCCGGCAAACAAACCACCGCTGGTAGCGGTGGTTTTTTTGTTTGCAAGCAGCAGAT
TACGCGCAGAAAAAAAGGATCTCAAGAAGATCCTTTGATCTTTTCTACGGGGTCTGACGCTCAGTGGAAC
GAAAACTCACGTTAAGGGATTTTGGTCATGAGATTATCAAAAAGGATCTTCACCTAGATCCTTTTAAATT
AAAAATGAAGTTTTAAATCAATCTAAAGTATATATGAGTAAACTTGGTCTGACAGTTACCAATGCTTAAT
CAGTGAGGCACCTATCTCAGCGATCTGTCTATTTCGTTCATCCATAGTTGCCTGACTCCCCGTCGTGTAG
ATAACTACGATACGGGAGGGCTTACCATCTGGCCCCAGTGCTGCAATGATACCGCGAGACCCACGCTCAC
CGGCTCCAGATTTATCAGCAATAAACCAGCCAGCCGGAAGGGCCGAGCGCAGAAGTGGTCCTGCAACTTT
ATCCGCCTCCATCCAGTCTATTAATTGTTGCCGGGAAGCTAGAGTAAGTAGTTCGCCAGTTAATAGTTTG
CGCAACGTTGTTGCCATTGCTACAGGCATCGTGGTGTCACGCTCGTCGTTTGGTATGGCTTCATTCAGCT
CCGGTTCCCAACGATCAAGGCGAGTTACATGATCCCCCATGTTGTGCAAAAAAGCGGTTAGCTCCTTCGG
TCCTCCGATCGTTGTCAGAAGTAAGTTGGCCGCAGTGTTATCACTCATGGTTATGGCAGCACTGCATAAT
TCTCTTACTGTCATGCCATCCGTAAGATGCTTTTCTGTGACTGGTGAGTACTCAACCAAGTCATTCTGAG
AATAGTGTATGCGGCGACCGAGTTGCTCTTGCCCGGCGTCAATACGGGATAATACCGCGCCACATAGCAG
AACTTTAAAAGTGCTCATCATTGGAAAACGTTCTTCGGGGCGAAAACTCTCAAGGATCTTACCGCTGTTG
AGATCCAGTTCGATGTAACCCACTCGTGCACCCAACTGATCTTCAGCATCTTTTACTTTCACCAGCGTTT
CTGGGTGAGCAAAAACAGGAAGGCAAAATGCCGCAAAAAAGGGAATAAGGGCGACACGGAAATGTTGAAT
ACTCATACTCTTCCTTTTTCAATATTATTGAAGCATTTATCAGGGTTATTGTCTCATGAGCGGATACATA
TTTGAATGTATTTAGAAAAATAAACAAATAGGGGTTCCGCGCACATTTCCCCGAAAAGTGCCACCTGATG
CGGTGTGAA
Features (pLannotate 1.2.2; 12 found; start..end, strand, type, name):
     40..87      -  terminator     T7 terminator: transcription terminator for bacteriophage T7 RNA polymerase
     89..105     -  CDS            lacZα (fragment): LacZα fragment of β-galactosidase; lacZ fragment
    106..124     +  promoter       T7 promoter: promoter for bacteriophage T7 RNA polymerase
    126..144     +  promoter       T3 promoter: promoter for bacteriophage T3 RNA polymerase
    155..262     -  CDS            VESPI_VESMG (fragment): Experimental evidence at protein level: Swiss-Prot protein existence level 1. Shows contractile activity on isolated ileum smooth muscle. From Vespa magnifica (Hornet).
    275..293     -  promoter       SP6 promoter: promoter for bacteriophage SP6 RNA polymerase
    295..313     -  promoter       T7 promoter: promoter for bacteriophage T7 RNA polymerase
    332..379     +  terminator     T7 terminator: transcription terminator for bacteriophage T7 RNA polymerase
    557..1145    -  rep_origin     ori: high-copy-number ColE1/pMB1/pBR322/pUC origin of replication
   1316..2176    -  CDS            AmpR: β-lactamase; bla; confers resistance to ampicillin, carbenicillin, and related antibiotics
   2177..2281    -  promoter       AmpR promoter: bla
   2308..39      +  misc_feature   bom (fragment) (across the origin): basis of mobility region from pBR322
