[The description below was written by a language model from this plasmid's Addgene catalogue record and pLannotate feature annotations shown in this document.]
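Description:
pDL1 is a compact (2,319 bp) empty bacterial cloning vector designed for Gibson assembly of a gene fragment that will then serve as a template for in vitro synthesis of single-stranded or double-stranded RNA. It is propagated in E. coli at high copy number from a ColE1/pUC-type origin and selected with ampicillin through the β-lactamase gene driven by its native bla promoter. No mammalian or other eukaryotic expression elements are annotated, consistent with its role purely as a transcription template and cloning backbone.

The working part of the plasmid is a small symmetrical cassette of nested phage promoters around the cloning site. On one side, a T7 promoter is followed by a T3 promoter, both pointing inward. On the other side, an SP6 promoter and a second T7 promoter point inward from the opposite strand. T7 terminators flank the whole cassette beyond each promoter pair, so that each T7 transcript crosses the insert and stops at the terminator on the far side. According to the record, T3 produces the sense riboprobe and SP6 the antisense riboprobe, while the two convergent T7 promoters transcribe both strands to give dsRNA. The vector is opened with BspQI, and the insert, amplified with overhangs that match the T3 and SP6 ends, is joined by Gibson assembly in the same reaction. M13 forward and reverse sites allow sequencing across the insert. The short stuffer between T3 and SP6 is auto-annotated as a hornet peptide fragment, and a tiny lacZα fragment is also called; both are probably spurious matches rather than functional coding sequences. The associated publication describes its use for making in situ hybridization probes and inhibitory RNA.
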