Addgene plasmid #182263: pDL1
Purpose: (Empty Backbone) Gibson cloning vector for synthesis of single and double stranded RNA
Depositing lab: Daniel Lobo. Depositing organization: University of Maryland at Baltimore County. Publication: In situ probe and inhibitory RNA synthesis using streamlined gene cloning with Gibson assembly. Wolff A, Wagner C, Wolf J, Lobo D. STAR Protoc. 2022 Jun 14;3(3):101458. doi: 10.1016/j.xpro.2022.101458. eCollection 2022 Sep 16. PubMed 35733605.
Backbone
  Vector backbone: pDL1
  Backbone manufacturer: Daniel Lobo
  Backbone size (bp): 2319
  Vector type: Gibson cloning vector for synthesis of single and double stranded RNA
  Promoter: T3 and SP6 for sense and antisense riboprobe synthesis, respectively, and T7 for dsRNA synthesis
Growth in bacteria
  Bacterial resistance: Ampicillin, 100 μg/mL
  Growth temperature: 37°C
  Growth strain: DH5alpha
  Copy number: High Copy
Gene/Insert
  Cloning method: Gibson Cloning
  Sequencing primers: 5′ M13 Forward; 3′ M13 Reverse
Terms and licenses: Academic/Nonprofit Terms; Industry Terms: Not Available to Industry
Depositor comments: pDL1 includes T3 and SP6 promoters for single-stranded RNA synthesis, and two T7 promoters and terminators for dsRNA synthesis. To insert the gene of interest, simultaneously restriction digest the vector with BspQI and Gibson assembly with the insert extended with the following Gibson overhangs: Forward primer extended with 5’-TTAACCCTCACTAAAGGGAG-3’. Reverse primer extended with 5’-GGGATTTAGGTGACACTATAGAA-3’. After assembly, directly transform DH5-alpha cells. M13 forward and reverse universal sequences can be used for complete forward and reverse sequencing of the inserted gene.
How to cite: pDL1 was a gift from Daniel Lobo (Addgene plasmid # 182263 ; http://n2t.net/addgene:182263 ; RRID:Addgene_182263)
